>Addgene plasmid #209460 | EC70199 | addgene full sequence | sequence record 413857 | Addgene NGS Result
GAAGTGGTTTAAACTATCAGTGTTTGACAGGATATATTGGCGGGTAAACCTAAGAGAAAAGAGCGTTTAT
TAGAATAATCGGATATTTAAAAGGGCGTGAAAAGGTTTATCCGTTCGTCCATTTGTATGTGCATGCCAAC
CACAGGGTTCCCCAGATCAGGCGCTGGCTGCTGAACCCCCAGCCGGAACTGACCCCACAAGGCCCTAGCG
TTTGCAATGCACCAGGTCATCATTGACCCAGGCGTGTTCCACCAGGCCGCTGCCTCGCAACTCTTCGCAG
GCTTCGCCGACCTGCTCGCGCCACTTCTTCACGCGGGTGGAATCCGATCCGCACATGAGGCGGAAGGTTT
CCAGCTTGAGCGGGTACGGCTCCCGGTGCGAGCTGAAATAGTCGAACATCCGTCGGGCCGTCGGCGACAG
CTTGCGGTACTTCTCCCATATGAATTTCGTGTAGTGGTCGCCAGCAAACAGCACGACGATTTCCTCGTCG
ATCAGGACCTGGCAACGGGACGTTTTCTTGCCACGGTCCAGGACGCGGAAGCGGTGCAGCAGCGACACCG
ATTCCAGGTGCCCAACGCGGTCGGACGTGAAGCCCATCGCCGTCGCCTGTAGGCGCGACAGGCATTCCTC
GGCCTTCGTGTAATACCGGCCATTGATCGACCAGCCCAGGTCCTGGCAAAGCTCGTAGAACGTGAAGGTG
ATCGGCTCGCCGATAGGGGTGCGCTTCGCGTACTCCAACACCTGCTGCCACACCAGTTCGTCATCGTCGG
CCCGCAGCTCGACGCCGGTGTAGGTGATCTTCACGTCCTTGTTGACGTGGAAAATGACCTTGTTTTGCAG
CGCCTCGCGCGGGATTTTCTTGTTGCGCGTGGTGAACAGGGCAGAGCGGGCCGTGTCGTTTGGCATCGCT
CGCATCGTGTCCGGCCACGGCGCAATATCGAACAAGGAAAGCTGCATTTCCTTGATCTGCTGCTTCGTGT
GTTTCAGCAACGCGGCCTGCTTGGCCTCGCTGACCTGTTTTGCCAGGTCCTCGCCGGCGGTTTTTCGCTT
CTTGGTCGTCATAGTTCCTCGCGTGTCGATGGTCATCGACTTCGCCAAACCTGCCGCCTCCTGTTCAAGA
CGACGCGAACGCTCCACGGCGGCCGATGGCGCGGGCAGGGCAGGGGGAGCCAGTTGCACGCTGTCGCGCT
CGATCTTGGCCGTAGCTTGCTGGACCATCGAGCCGACGGACTGGAAGGTTTCGCGGGGCGCACGCATGAC
GGTGCGGCTTGCGATGGTTTCGGCATCCTCGGCGGAAAACCCCGCGTCGATCAGTTCTTGCCTGTATGCC
TTCCGGTCAAACGTCCGATTCATTCACCCTCCTTGCGGGATTGCCCCGACTCACGCCGGGGCAATGTGCC
CTTATTCCTGATTTGACCCGCCTGGTGCCTTGGTGTCCAGATAATCCACCTTATCGGCAATGAAGTCGGT
CCCGTAGACCGTCTGGCCGTCCTTCTCGTACTTGGTATTCCGAATCTTGCCCTGCACGAATACCAGCGAC
CCCTTGCCCAAATACTTGCCGTGGGCCTCGGCCTGAGAGCCAAAACACTTGATGCGGAAGAAGTCGGTGC
GCTCCTGCTTGTCGCCGGCATCGTTGCGCCACATCTAGGATCTGCCAGGAACCGTAAAAAGGCCGCGTTG
CTGGCGTTTTTCCATAGGCTCCGCCCCCCTGACGAGCATCACAAAAATCGACGCTCAAGTCAGAGGTGGC
GAAACCCGACAGGACTATAAAGATACCAGGCGTTTCCCCCTGGAAGCTCCCTCGTGCGCTCTCCTGTTCC
GACCCTGCCGCTTACCGGATACCTGTCCGCCTTTCTCCCTTCGGGAAGCGTGGCGCTTTCTCATAGCTCA
CGCTGTAGGTATCTCAGTTCGGTGTAGGTCGTTCGCTCCAAGCTGGGCTGTGTGCACGAACCCCCCGTTC
AGCCCGACCGCTGCGCCTTATCCGGTAACTATCGTCTTGAGTCCAACCCGGTAAGACACGACTTATCGCC
ACTGGCAGCAGCCACTGGTAACAGGATTAGCAGAGCGAGGTATGTAGGCGGTGCTACAGAGTTCTTGAAG
TGGTGGCCTAACTACGGCTACACTAGAAGAACAGTATTTGGTATCTGCGCTCTGCTGAAGCCAGTTACCT
TCGGAAAAAGAGTTGGTAGCTCTTGATCCGGCAAACAAACCACCGCTGGTAGCGGTGGTTTTTTTGTTTG
CAAGCAGCAGATTACGCGCAGAAAAAAAGGATCTCAAGAAGATCCTTTGATCTTTTCTACGGGGTCTGAC
GCTCAGTGGAACGAAAACTCACGTTAAGGGATTTTGGTCATGAGATTATCAAAAAGGATCTTCACCTAGA
TCCTTTTAAATTAAAAATGAAGTTTTAAATCAATCTAAAGTATATATGAGTAAACTTGGTCTGACAGTTA
CCAATGCTTAATCAGTGAGGCACCTATCTCAGCGATCTGTCTATTTCGTTCATCCATAGTTGCCTGACTC
CCCGTCGTGTAGATAACTACGATACGGGAGGGCTTACCATCTGGCCCCAGTGCTGCAATGATACCGCGAG
AACCACGCTCACCGGCTCCAGATTTATCAGCAATAAACCAGCCAGCCGGAAGGGCCGAGCGCAGAAGTGG
TCCTGCAACTTTATCCGCCTCCATCCAGTCTATTAATTGTTGCCGGGAAGCTAGAGTAAGTAGTTCGCCA
GTTAATAGTTTGCGCAACGTTGTTGCCATTGCTACAGGCATCGTGGTGTCACGCTCGTCGTTTGGTATGG
CTTCATTCAGCTCCGGTTCCCAACGATCAAGGCGAGTTACATGATCCCCCATGTTGTGCAAAAAAGCGGT
TAGCTCCTTCGGTCCTCCGATCGTTGTCAGAAGTAAGTTGGCCGCAGTGTTATCACTCATGGTTATGGCA
GCACTGCATAATTCTCTTACTGTCATGCCATCCGTAAGATGCTTTTCTGTGACTGGTGAGTACTCAACCA
AGTCATTCTGAGAATAGTGTATGCGGCGACCGAGTTGCTCTTGCCCGGCGTCAATACGGGATAATACCGC
GCCACATAGCAGAACTTTAAAAGTGCTCATCATTGGAAAACGTTCTTCGGGGCGAAAACTCTCAAGGATC
TTACCGCTGTTGAGATCCAGTTCGATGTAACCCACTCGTGCACCCAACTGATCTTCAGCATCTTTTACTT
TCACCAGCGTTTCTGGGTGAGCAAAAACAGGAAGGCAAAATGCCGCAAAAAAGGGAATAAGGGCGACACG
GAAATGTTGAATACTCATACTCTTCCTTTTTCAATATTATTGAAGCATTTATCAAGGTTATTGTCTCATG
AGCGGATACATATTTGAATGTATTTAGAAAAATAAACAAATAGGGGTTCCGCGCACGAATTGGCCAGCGC
TGCCATTTTTGGGGTGAGGCCGTTCGCGGCCGAGGGGCGCAGCCCCTGGGGGGATGGGAGGCCCGCGTTA
GCGGGCCGGGAGGGTTCGAGAAGGGGGGGCACCCCCCTTCGGCGTGCGCGGTCACGCGCACAGGGCGCAG
CCCTGGTTAAAAACAAGGTTTATAAATATTGGTTTAAAAGCAGGTTAAAAGACAGGTTAGCGGTGGCCGA
AAAACGGGCGGAAACCCTTGCAAATGCTGGATTTTCTGCCTGTGGACAGCCCCTCAAATGTCAATAGGTG
CGCCCCTCATCTGTCAGCACTCTGCCCCTCAAGTGTCAAGGATCGCGCCCCTCATCTGTCAGTAGTCGCG
CCCCTCAAGTGTCAATACCGCAGGGCACTTATCCCCAGGCTTGTCCACATCATCTGTGGGAAACTCGCGT
AAAATCAGGCGTTTTCGCCGATTTGCGAGGCTGGCCAGCTCCACGTCGCCGGCCGAAATCGAGCCTGCCC
CTCATCTGTCAACGCCGCGCCGGGTGAGTCGGCCCCTCAAGTGTCAACGTCCGCCCCTCATCTGTCAGTG
AGGGCCAAGTTTTCCGCGAGGTATCCACAACGCCGGCGGCCGCGGTGTCTCGCACACGGCTTCGACGGCG
TTTCTGGCGCGTTTGCAGGGCCATAGACGGCCGCCAGCCCAGCGGCGAGGGCAACCAGCCCGGTGAGCGT
CGCAAAGGAGATCCTGATCTGACTGATGGGCTGCCTGTATCGAGTGGTGATTTTGTGCCGAGCTGCCGGT
CGGGGAGCTGTTGGCTGGCTGGTGGCAGGATATATTGTGGTGTAAACAAATTGACGCTTAGACAACTTAA
TAACACATTGCGGACGTTTTTAATGTACTGGGGTGGATGCAGTGGGCCCCACTCTGCTTGAAGACAACAG
AGGCGGCAGGGAGAGTTTTAACATTGACTAGCGTGCTGATAATTTGTGAGAAATAATAATTGACAAGTAG
ATACTGACATTTGAGAAGAGCTTCTGAACTGTTATTAGTAACAAAAATGGAAAGCTGATGCACGGAAAAA
GGAAAGAAAAAGCCATACTTTTTTTTAGGTAGGAAAAGAAAAAGCCATACGAGACTGATGTCTCTCAGAT
GGGCCGGGATCTGTCTATCTAGCAGGCAGCAGCCCTACCAACCTCACGGGCCAGCAATTACGAGTCCTTC
TAAAACGTCCCGCCGAGGGCGCGTGGCCGTGCTGTGCAGCAGCACGTCTAACATTAGTCCCACCTCGCCA
GTTTACAGGGAGCAGAACCAGCTTATAAGCGGAGGCGCGGCACCAAGAAGCATGAGACCGCAGCTGGCAC
GACAGGTTTCCCGACTGGAAAGCGGGCAGTGAGCGCAACGCAATTAATGTGAGTTAGCTCACTCATTAGG
CACCCCAGGCTTTACACTTTATGCTTCCGGCTCGTATGTTGTGTGGAATTGTGAGCGGATAACAATTTCA
CACAGGAAACAGCTATGACCATGATTACGCCAAGCTTGCATGCCTGCAGGTCGACTCTAGAGGATCCCCG
GGTACCGAGCTCGAATTCACTGGCCGTCGTTTTACAACGTCGTGACTGGGAAAACCCTGGCGTTACCCAA
CTTAATCGCCTTGCAGCACATCCCCCTTTCGCCAGCTGGCGTAATAGCGAAGAGGCCCGCACCGATCGCC
CTTCCCAACAGTTGCGCAGCCTGAATGGCGAATGGCGCCTGATGCGGTATTTTCTCCTTACGCATCTGTG
CGGTATTTCACACCGCATATGGTGCACTCTCAGTACAATCTGCTCTGATGCCGCATAGTTAAGCCAGCCC
CGACACCCGCCAACACCCGCTGACGCGCCCTGACGGGCTTGTCTGCTCCCGGCATCCGCTTACAGACAAG
CTGTGACGGTCTCAGTTTTAGAGCTAGAAATAGCAAGTTAAAATAAGGCTAGTCCGTTATCAACTTGAAA
AAGTGGCACCGAGTCGGTGCTTTTTTTCTAGACCCAGCTTTCTTGTACAAAGTTGGCATTACGCTTTACT
GTGAAGTCTTCAGTC
Features (pLannotate 1.2.2; 17 found; start..end, strand, type, name):
     25..49      +  misc_feature   RB T-DNA repeat: right border repeat from nopaline C58 T-DNA
    161..181     -  CDS            TetR (fragment): tetracycline resistance regulatory protein; tetR
    208..1353    -  CDS            trfA: TRFA_ECOLX - Experimental evidence at protein level: Swiss-Prot protein existence level 1. Also involved in plasmid copy number control, promoting intermolecular coupling of protein bound iterons at oriV, which inhibits replication initiation. From Escherichia coli.
   1689..2277    -  rep_origin     ori: high-copy-number ColE1/pMB1/pBR322/pUC origin of replication
   2448..3308    -  CDS            AmpR: β-lactamase; bla; confers resistance to ampicillin, carbenicillin, and related antibiotics
   3309..3413    -  promoter       AmpR promoter: bla
   3500..4131    -  rep_origin     oriV: incP origin of replication
   4223..4247    +  misc_feature   LB T-DNA repeat: left border repeat from nopaline C58 T-DNA
   4750..4792    +  CDS            lacI (fragment): lac repressor; lacI; The lac repressor binds to the lac operator to inhibit transcription in E. coli. This inhibition can be relieved by adding lactose or isopropyl-β-D-thiogalactopyranoside (IPTG).
   4805..4826    +  protein_bind   CAP binding site: CAP binding activates transcription in the presence of cAMP. E. coli catabolite activator protein
   4841..4871    +  promoter       lac promoter: promoter for the E. coli lac operon
   4879..4895    +  protein_bind   lac operator: The lac repressor binds to the lac operator to inhibit transcription in E. coli. This inhibition can be relieved by adding lactose or isopropyl-β-D-thiogalactopyranoside (IPTG). lac repressor encoded by lacI
   4932..4988    -  misc_feature   MCS: pUC18/19 multiple cloning site
   4985..5142    +  CDS            lacZα (fragment): LacZα fragment of β-galactosidase; lacZ fragment
   5148..5247    -  misc_feature   bom (fragment): basis of mobility region from pBR322
   5335..5410    +  misc_RNA       gRNA scaffold: guide RNA scaffold for the Streptococcus pyogenes CRISPR/Cas9 system
   5422..5443    -  protein_bind   attB2 (fragment): mutant version of attB; recombination site for the Gateway® BP reaction BP Clonase™
