[The description below was written by a language model from this plasmid's Addgene catalogue record and pLannotate feature annotations shown in this document.]
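Description:
EC70199 is a Golden Gate (MoClo-style) level 1, position 5 module carrying a Streptococcus pyogenes Cas9 single-guide RNA expression unit, deposited as part of a CRISPR Cas9/Cas12a mutagenesis toolkit for barley and wheat. The backbone is listed as unknown, but the annotated 5,475 nt sequence shows the hallmarks of a binary-type level 1 acceptor. Nopaline C58 T-DNA left and right border repeats flank the cargo region. A high-copy ColE1/pUC-type origin supports propagation in E. coli, and an incP oriV with the trfA replication initiator gene forms a broad-host-range replicon of the kind that also works in Agrobacterium. Selection in bacteria is by ampicillin resistance (β-lactamase with its own promoter). Short TetR, lacI, bom and attB2 fragments are also annotated; they look like backbone or cloning remnants, though the record does not explain them.

Between the borders, the catalogue entry names the TaU3 promoter as the driver of the guide. By its name this is presumably a wheat U3 small nuclear RNA promoter, of the RNA polymerase III type suited to short RNAs, but it was not picked up by the automated annotation. Upstream of the annotated SpCas9 gRNA scaffold sits a lacZα cassette with CAP site, lac promoter, lac operator and pUC multiple cloning site. Together with LacZ being listed as the selectable marker, this arrangement suggests that the lacZα unit is a blue/white screening dropout replaced by a target-specific spacer, leaving a complete TaU3-driven sgRNA. The record does not state the cloning enzymes or any specific target sequence. The finished module would typically be assembled with Cas9, plant selection and other guide modules at other positions into a higher-level construct for cereal genome editing.
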