Addgene plasmid #209460: EC70199
Depositing lab: Wendy Harwood & Cristobal Uauy. Publication: An optimised CRISPR Cas9 and Cas12a mutagenesis toolkit for Barley and Wheat. Lawrenson T, Clarke M, Kirby R, Forner M, Steuernagel B, Brown JKM, Harwood W. Plant Methods. 2024 Aug 13;20(1):123. doi: 10.1186/s13007-024-01234-y. PubMed 39138524.
Backbone
  Vector backbone: Unknown
  Vector type: CRISPR
  Selectable markers: LacZ
Growth in bacteria
  Bacterial resistance: Ampicillin, 100 μg/mL
  Growth temperature: 37°C
  Growth strain: DH5alpha
  Copy number: High Copy
Gene/Insert
  Gene/Insert name: Cas9 sgRNA
  Species: Steptococcus pyogenes
  Promoter: TaU3
  Cloning method: Restriction Enzyme; 5′ cloning site unknown (unknown if destroyed)
Terms and licenses: Academic/Nonprofit Terms; Industry Terms: Not Available to Industry
Depositor comments: GoldeGate level 1 position 5
How to cite: EC70199 was a gift from Wendy Harwood & Cristobal Uauy (Addgene plasmid # 209460 ; http://n2t.net/addgene:209460 ; RRID:Addgene_209460)
